Addgene plasmid #225324: pXD80ENSF7.9-Dadh-ΔElen0481(ElA2)
Purpose: Expresses Eggerthella lenta A2 Dadh (ΔElen_0481) in Gordonibacter urolithinfaciens DSM 27213
Depositing lab: Emily Balskus. Depositing organization: Harvard University. Publication: Enantiocomplementary Gut Bacterial Enzymes Metabolize Dietary Polyphenols. Dong X, Bae M, Le C, Aguilar Ramos MA, Balskus EP. J Am Chem Soc. 2025 Mar 5;147(9):7231-7244. doi: 10.1021/jacs.4c09892. Epub 2025 Feb 24. PubMed 39993729.
Backbone
  Vector backbone: pXD68Kan2
  Vector type: Bacterial Expression
Growth in bacteria
  Bacterial resistance: Kanamycin, 50 μg/mL
  Growth temperature: 37°C
  Growth strain: DH5alpha
  Copy number: Low Copy
Gene/Insert
  Gene/Insert name: Dadh (ΔElen_0481) (alt name: Dopamine dehydroxylase)
  Species: Eggerthella lenta
  Tag / fusion protein: His8 (C terminal on insert)
Terms and licenses: Academic/Nonprofit Terms; Industry Terms: Not Available to Industry
How to cite: pXD80ENSF7.9-Dadh-ΔElen0481(ElA2) was a gift from Emily Balskus (Addgene plasmid # 225324 ; http://n2t.net/addgene:225324 ; RRID:Addgene_225324)
