[The description below was written by a language model from this plasmid's Addgene catalogue record and pLannotate feature annotations shown in this document.]
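Description:
pXD80ENSF7.9-Dadh-ΔElen0481(ElA2) is a large (about 20.4 kb), low-copy bacterial expression plasmid built on the pXD68Kan2 backbone. It is designed to express the dopamine dehydroxylase (Dadh) of Eggerthella lenta strain A2 in the gut Actinobacterium Gordonibacter urolithinfaciens DSM 27213. The backbone carries the replication and mobilisation machinery of the broad-host-range plasmid RSF1010: oriV with the RepA and RepC proteins, MobA (whose primase domain corresponds to RepB), the R1162-type antisense RNA, mobC and the RSF1010 oriT. An additional IncP-type oriT with a traJ fragment is also annotated. Together these features fit a shuttle design that is maintained in E. coli and can be mobilised by conjugation into non-model hosts. Selection is by kanamycin through an aphA-3 aminoglycoside phosphotransferase gene. This gene sits next to remnants of a gentamicin-resistance gene and a class 1 integron Pc promoter.

The annotated payload is the roughly 3 kb dadH coding sequence, followed by a C-terminal polyhistidine tag (His8 in the catalogue entry) for detection or affinity purification. DadH removes the para-hydroxyl group of dopamine to give m-tyramine. The name indicates that Elen_0481 has been deleted from the cloned region, presumably to test what that gene contributes, but the record does not explain its role. Much of the roughly 8 kb upstream of dadH is unannotated, apart from a very short, probably spurious viral gag match. It may hold further E. coli-unrelated accessory genes and the expression control elements. The record does not state the promoter driving the insert. T7Te and rrnB T2 terminators provide transcriptional insulation. The construct supports heterologous expression studies of polyphenol- and catechol-metabolising gut bacterial enzymes.
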