Features (pLannotate 1.2.2; 21 found; start..end, strand, type, name):
     19..813     -  CDS            KanR: aminoglycoside phosphotransferase; aphA-3; confers resistance to kanamycin
    820..876     -  CDS            GmR (fragment): gentamycin acetyltransferase; aacC1; confers resistance to gentamycin
   1052..1075    -  promoter       Pc promoter (fragment): intI1 (promoter lies within the coding sequence); class 1 integron promoter
   1055..1198    -  CDS            YPR2_ECOLX (fragment): Protein predicted: Swiss-Prot protein existence level 4. From Escherichia coli.
   1475..1494    +  misc_feature   BioBrick prefix: BioBrick prefix for parts that start with "ATG"
   3008..3028    -  CDS            7xHis: 6xHis affinity tag
   3041..6091    -  CDS            dadH: DADH_EGGLN - Experimental evidence at protein level: Swiss-Prot protein existence level 1. Involved in drug metabolism, as part of an interspecies gut bacterial pathway for Levodopa (L-dopa) metabolism, acting on dopamine produced by Enterecoccus L-dopa decarboxylase. Removes the para hydroxyl group of dopamine to produce m-tyramine (3-tyramine). It is possible that dopamine dehydroxylation influences the multiple side effects of L-dopa administration linked to dopamine production in the treatment of Parkinson's disease. From Eggerthella lenta (Eubacterium lentum).
   8789..8806    -  CDS            gag (truncated) (fragment): truncated Moloney murine leukemia virus (MMLV) gag gene lacking the start codon
  14019..14046   +  terminator     T7Te terminator: phage T7 early transcription terminator
  14178..14205   +  terminator     rrnB T2 terminator: transcription terminator T2 from the E. coli rrnB gene
  14320..14360   +  CDS            lacI (fragment): lac repressor; lacI; The lac repressor binds to the lac operator to inhibit transcription in E. coli. This inhibition can be relieved by adding lactose or isopropyl-β-D-thiogalactopyranoside (IPTG).
  14637..15488   -  CDS            RSF1010 RepC (fragment): replication protein C of the broad-host-range plasmid RSF1010 (Scholz et al., 1989); repC
  15475..16314   -  CDS            RSF1010 RepA: replication protein A of the broad-host-range plasmid RSF1010 (Scholz et al., 1989); repA
  16306..16380   -  ncRNA          Plasmid R1162: Accession: RF00043 - R1162-like plasmid antisense RNA
  16828..18954   -  CDS            mobA: MOBA2_ECOLX - Also known as repB. Experimental evidence at protein level: Swiss-Prot protein existence level 1. Part of the relaxosome complex that is responsible for plasmid transfer during conjugation. Locally unwinds DNA and catalyzes the cleavage of one of the DNA strands at oriT. The cleaved strand is then transferred through the dedicated type IV secretion apparatus. MobA remains covalently linked at the 5' end of the strand, and once in the recipient cell, it probably catalyzes the rejoining of the two ends of the strand, re-forming the circular plasmid DNA. The primase activity of MobA
  19035..19122   -  oriT           RSF1010 oriT: origin of transfer of the broad-host-range plasmid RSF1010 (Scholz et al., 1989)
  19153..19434   +  CDS            mobC: MOBC_ECOLX - Protein predicted: Swiss-Prot protein existence level 4. This protein is essential to promote the specific transfer of the plasmid in the presence of conjugative plasmids. From Escherichia coli.
  19464..19858   +  rep_origin     RSF1010 oriV: replication origin of the broad-host-range plasmid RSF1010; requires the RSF1010 RepA/B/C proteins for replication (Scholz et al., 1989)
  20023..20064   -  terminator     bacterial terminator: putative bacterial transcription terminator
  20102..20127   -  CDS            traJ (fragment): oriT-recognizing protein; traJ
  20160..20269   -  oriT           oriT: incP origin of transfer
>Addgene plasmid #225324 | pXD80ENSF7.9-Dadh-ΔElen0481(ElA2) | addgene full sequence | sequence record 463804 | Addgene NGS Result
GGCGGGCTGGCCGGCCTTCTAAAACAATTCATCCAGTAAAATATAATATTTTATTTTCTCCCAATCAGGC
TTGATCCCCAGTAAGTCAAAAAATAGCTCGACATACTGTTCTTCCCCGATATCCTCCCTGATCGACCGGA
CGCAGAAGGCAATGTCATACCACTTGTCCGCCCTGCCGCTTCTCCCAAGATCAATAAAGCCACTTACTTT
GCCATCTTTCACAAAGATGTTGCTGTCTCCCAGGTCGCCGTGGGAAAAGACAAGTTCCTCTTCGGGCTTT
TCCGTCTTTAAAAAATCATACAGCTCGCGCGGATCTTTAAATGGAGTGTCTTCTTCCCAGTTTTCGCAAT
CCACATCGGCCAGATCGTTATTCAGTAAGTAATCCAATTCGGCTAAGCGGCTGTCTAAGCTATTCGTATA
GGGACAATCCGATATGTCGATGGAGTGAAAGAGCCTGATGCACTCCGCATACAGCTCGATAATCTTTTCA
GGGCTTTGTTCATCTTCATACTCTTCCGAGCAAAGGACGCCATCGGCCTCACTCATGAGCAGATTGCTCC
AGCCATCATGCCGTTCAAAGTGCAGGACCTTTGGAACAGGCAGCTTTCCTTCCAGCCATAGCATCATGTC
CTTTTCCCGTTCCACATCATAGGTGGTCCCTTTATACCGGCTGTCCGTCATTTTTAAATATAGGTTTTCA
TTTTCTCCCACCAGCTTATATACCTTAGCAGGAGACATTCCTTCCGTATCTTTTACGCAGCGGTATTTTT
CGATCAGTTTTTTCAATTCCGGTGATATTCTCATTTTAGCCATGATGTTTAACTTTGTTTTAGGGCGACT
GCCCTGCTGCGTAACATCGTTGCTGCTCCATAACATCAAACATCGACCCACGGCGTAACGCGCTTGCTGC
TTGGATGCCCGAGGCATAGACTGTACCCCAAAAAAACAGTCATAACAAGCCATGAAAACCGCCACTGCGC
CGTTACCACCGCTGCGTTCGGTCAAGGTTCTGGACCAGTTGCGTGAGCGCATACGCTACTTGCATTACAG
CTTACGAACCGAACAGGCTTATGTCCACTGGGTTCGTGCCTTCATCCGTTTCCACGGTGTGCGTCACCCG
GCAACCTTGGGCAGCAGCGAAGTCGAGGCATTTCTGTCCTGGCTGGCGAACGAGCGCAAGGTTTCGGTCT
CCACGCATTCGAAACCGGTATCCCGCCGCCGCCGCCGGATACCGGTTTCGAATTGAGATTGCCACCTGAC
GTCTAAGAAACCATTATTATCATGACATTAACCTATAAAAATAGGCGTATCACGAGGCCCTTTCGTCTTC
AAGGCGAAAAAACCCCGCCGAAGCGGGGTTTTTTGCGAAATATAATGACCCTCTTGATAACCCAAGAGGG
CATTTTTTAGGAACGGTTATTTGATTATTAATCCGGCGGCAACTGAAACGATTCGGATCCTGTATTACTA
TTCTGAATTCGCGGCCGCTTCTAGATTTAGTACATCAGGACCACTGGGTAGCCCAGCTGGTAGATCAGCA
CGCGAAACATCACGGAGGTGGCCAGCGCGCCGATGGCGGCGACGACCATGAGCGTCTTGGAGGCGCCCAC
CTTCTTCTTCGCCACGAAGGCGCAGGCCGCAGCCACGATCACGGAGACGATGGAGCCCCAGAACATGGGC
GCTCCCGCGCCGGACACCATGACGGTCATCAGGCTGTCGACGTGCGTGGGGGCCGTGGTCATCGATGTCG
GGTCGGCGTAGTAGCCGAATTGCGCGATCTTCGCCATGGCGCAGGCGATGACGAACACCACGTCGGCCAC
GATCTGCACGAGGGCCGCGATGAACGTCAGCTGGATGCCCGTCGCCTCGACGGCCTCGTCCTTCTTCAGG
ATGGAGATCAGCCAGACGGCCGCGGCGCCCAGGAGGCACGCGTTGCCCAGATAGAACGCCACGAGCGCCA
GGCCCCACGCGGGACGGGCCGGCATGAGGTAGGAGTGCGCGGTGGCGACCATCATGAGCACGGCAACCGC
GAGGGTCGCCCAGGCCAGCGCCTTGGGAACGGGCTTGCCGCCTCGAAGGACCACGAACCATGCGACGATG
ACGATGGCCAGCGCCACGCATCCGATGAGCTCCTGGGTGATGCCCGACGTGATGTGCCCGAAGCCGTTGA
AGATGCGCTCCCAGTGCTCGAGGTGCAGGAAGGCTCCGATGCCGCCTACCACCAGCGAGACGGCGGACGT
GATGAGCGCGGTCATCTGCAGGTTCCTGCCCTGGCCCTTGAGCGCCAGGATGGACATGCCGCCCAGCGTG
CCGCAGGTCAAGCATACGAACAGCGTGAAGATGACGAGAGGCCACTGCGTTTCCATTACTCATCACCTCC
TTCCCAGTGATGGTCGCGTAGGATGTAGGAGTACGACGGCTTGTTGCCCACGTCGGGCAGCTTGTGCACG
TCGGCGTCGGTGAACGGCTCCAGGAACTCCACCATCTTGCGGCGCTTGCCCAGCGGGTCCTCGGAGCCCT
CGAACGACTCGTAGCCGGCCTCGGTGTCGCCGATCCAGCGGGCGTTGCCGCCGCACTGGCTGACGCACTG
GGGCAGCTCGCCCTGCGACAGCTTCTGCTCGCACAGCGTGCACTTCTCGACGACCTTCTCCTCCTCGTTG
AGGTAGCGGACGCCGTAGGGGCAGGCCATGACGCAGAACTGGCAGCCGATGCACTTCTCCTTGTCGATCT
GGATGGAGCCGTCCTCGGCCACGTGCGACGCCTCGGTGGGGCACACCTTCACGCACTCGGGGTTCTCGCA
GTGCTGGCAGCTGATGGGCAGGAAGTACATGTACACGTCGGGGTACTGCCCTGATCCGCCCGGGATGGGG
TTCGGCCCCACGCGCACCACTTTGTTCCAGTAGCTGCCGATGGGCACGTTGTTGACCGCCTTGCAGGCGA
CCGAGCACGCCAGGCAGCCCACGCACCGGTTGAGGTCGGTGATGATAGCCTTCGTCATGGTTCAGTGATG
GTGATGGTGATGGTGATGCTCGAGTGCGGCCTCCCTCCCTTCGTAGGTAGGCAGCCATTCCTTCAGACGG
GGGTCGTCGGAGGTATGGATGATGGGCGTGCCGGTGGAGTCGCACGGCACGGGGTTGTTGAACGGCGAGT
TCTCGGGCGTGGCCTTGTAGATCTTCACCTGGTAGGCGCGCAGGTTGGACGTGCCGGAGTGCGGGTCCTG
GGCGTAGTGGTCGATCAGCTGGTTCACCTGGGAGAACTGCCAGCCGTGGCCGGCGTCCTTCACCTCGGGG
TACCACCACGTGTGCTCGAGGTTGATGACGTCTTCCTTCACGCCGTAGTACAGGTCAGCCACTTCGCGGA
TCTTGCCCCACTCGGTTTCGATCCACACCCAGTCGCCCTGCTCGATGCCGTACTCGGCGGCCGTCTTCGG
GTTGATCTCCACGCGCGGCACGGGCCACAGCTCGCGGCACCAGGGAAGCTGGCGATGCTCGGAGTGGAAG
TACACCGGGATGCGACGGCCGGTGGTGGCGGTCAGCGGGTACTCCTTGATGCGGTCGCCGTCCTTCGGGC
CGTGAGGCGGCTCGGTGTAGGTGGGAAGCCTCCACTCGGGATGGTCGGGATGGTGCGATTCCATGACGGT
GGACCAGATCTCCTGCTTCATCGTCGGGGTGAACCAGCCCGGCTTCCAGTCGCCGATGCCCTTGCCGGCC
GTGTAGTCGAGGCGGCCCCACACGCGGTCGCGTGCGCGCATCGCGCCGGTCTGGTAGCGGCGGTACGTGC
CCCAGTTGCGCGGCTCGATGTCCTTCGCCTGCCACCAGCCGTGCTCCTGGAAGGCCTTGACGTACTCGTC
CCACGTCTTGTACTTGGGCGTGACCTCGGCCATCGGAACGCCGTGGCGCTCGAACGTGGGCTTGCCGTTC
TCGACGTGCCACGTGGTGTAGGTCAGCTCGTCGTCGGTGAGCAGCTTGATGGAGTCGTCCAGCTGCCAGT
TGATGTCGGGCCACTCGTTGCCCGGCTCGTCGGTCCACTTCCAGTTCATGCGGCGGGCGAGGTCCATGAC
GATCTCGGGATCGTACTTGGCTTCCGCGGGCGGCTGCACGCACTTGACCGTGGCGCCCATGGCGCCGGCG
GAACCTTGGCTGGCGCGCGGCGAGTTGAGCTCGATCCAATGGGCCACCGGCAGGATGATGTCGGCGGTGT
CGTTCTGCGGCGTGTGCCACAGGTTGAGGTCCACGTAGAAGTCAAGCGAGCACAGGGCCTCCCAGGCGCG
CGTGGTGTTCGTCTGGCTCATGAAGTTGCCGGACTCGTTCCAGAGGGCGCGCACCGGGTAGGGGTCGCCC
GTGATGACGGCGTCCCACAGCGAATGGCTGTCGCACCAGTACTGCCACCAGCCCAGAAGCGGGAACTTGT
CGATGCCGATCTGCTTGCGGTTGACTTCCTCCGGCGGGGTGGTGGCGCCGGGGGCCCAGGCGCTGAAGCC
CTGGAGGTCGCCGTCGATGGGGACGATGGTCGGGCCGCGGTTGCCGCCCGGGGTGTCCATGTTGCCGGTG
ATGCCCACGAGGTTGTCGAAGGCGCGGCAGTTCTGGATGGCGCTGCAGAAGTGCTCGACCGCCAGCATGT
ACTGGATGCCGCCGTTGCCGTAGCCGGTGGACGGGTCGATGCGCGTGCCGTAGGCCGTGGCCGCCGCCTC
GATCTCGGAGGCGGGGATGCCGGTGATCTCGGCCGCCACCTCGGGCTTGTACTCGGCGGCGCGGGCCTTG
TAGTGCTCCCACACCGGCTTGACCTTCACGGTCTTGCCGTCCTTCAGCGTGATCTCGAACTCGCCTTCCA
GCGCGGGGTCGATGGCGGGGTCGAACGGCATGGGATCGGGCAGCCAGCCCTGCGTCTGGCCCGGCAGCAG
GTTGTCCTGCGCGGCCTCGCGGCCTTGGCGCGCCTTCTCGGAGTCGTAGTTCTCGCCCTCCCAGAAGCCG
CCGGTCTCGTCGATGACGCCTTCCTGGTCGGCGTTGAACCAGGTGAACGCGCCGTACTCGTGCTCGACGC
CCTCGGCCTTCAGCTTCTCCCAGTTGTTGTCGTACACGAGGAACTTATAGGGGCTGCCGCCCTCCTTGAT
GTCGCTTTCCTTGAGCAGCGCGGTTTTCACGTCCCAGTAGGAACCGTCGGTGCGCACGGTGGGGAAGCCG
GAGGGCTCCATGTCCTCGCACACGAGGAACGGGGCGTTCGTCCACTTCTTCACGTACAGCTCGTCGTAGA
GCTTCTTCTCGATGATGACGTTCGTCCAGGCCAGGGCCAGGGCGCCGTCGGTGCCGGGGCGCAGGTGCTG
CCAGTAGTCGGCTTCCTTGCCCATGTTGGCCATGCGGGGGTCGACGCTGATGTGCACGTCGGCGCGCGAT
GCCACGTCCACCGTGGTGCGGCAGGAGTCGTCGTAGTTGGACAGCTCGGACGCGCCGCCCCACTGCACGT
ACACTTTCGGGCGCGTGATGGTTTCCATCCACGACATGGCGAACTGCGACACCATGGTGGTGGCGAAGTG
GCGCGGGCCCTTGCAGATCTGCCAGGCCTCAACGTTGTTCGGCGTTTCCAGCATGTTCTTCAGGATGGAC
TCCGAGTGCATGCACCAGATGCGCGACGTGCCCACCTGGCAGGCGATGGCCTCGCCGCCGTGCTTCGCCT
TGATGTCCATGAAGTTGTCCACGATGGACTGCATGGCCTCGTCCCACGAGATGCGCTGCCAGCCGGGCTC
CTCGCCCTTCGGGTTCGTGCGCTTCATGGGATAGTGCAGACGGTCGGGGTGGTACGCCGCCTGGATGGAC
GACTGCGACTTCGTGCAGCAGTTGCCCATGGACTGGAACGCTCCCTCGTCGCCCTCGACGCGTATGGCCC
GCCCGTTCTGGACGATGACCTTGACGCCGCACTCCATCTTGCCGCAGCCGCGGCAGCACGTTTTCACGGC
CACGGTGTCGTTGCCGGACACGCTGCTGTACGTCTCTTCGGCCAGCGCGGTGTGCGTCGAAGCGCCGAAC
GCCGCGGCTGCCGCACCGGTGATGGCGGCGGTCTTGACGAACGTGCGTCGTGACATGGTCAGGTTACCCA
TACTCCTCCTCCTTCTTTCTCCTCGTTCTCGTCTTGCTCGTCTTCGTTCGTGCGATCGGGGAGGGGGGCT
GCCGGGTGAAGCCTCGGGCTCCGAACCGGTGCAAAGTCCCCGTGTCGCTTGGGCCGACCATACGGATGCG
AGGGGGTGCAGAGCATCGTCCAAAGGTTGGAAAGCAGGTTCGACCGCATCATAAATTCTTATGATCTTGT
GATCATGAAAAATTCGATAGTGCTTTGAACTGGGGAAACTTTAACCGTAGGTCATAAATTATTCTGAAAC
TAGAATAGTTTCCTCAAAGAGGGCCGCTCATCTTTTCCGTATAATCGAACCCGTCGACAGAGGGGTCGGC
GCGAGCGACGTTATGTACGGGCTCACAGGGGGTGGGGCATGGAAAAGCTTCGGAGTGCATGGGATACCGC
GTTGGGGACGAGCCTTTCCCTCAAGCGCATCGCGGGCGCGGCCTTGCAATGGCTTTGGATGCTCATGATG
TTCTACAGCATCGTGCCGTACGGCTTCTCGTCGGACGTGCGCGGCTCGCTGTACGTCAGCCTGATCATAT
CGCTGGTGGCCATGGTGGTGACCATGCTGTTCGTCTCCGTCATCGTGCGGCGCGAGCGGGTGAGCGGCAA
CCGCTCCATCGTGCTGGGATCGGCCATCATGATGAGCGCGGGCAGCGTGCTCACGCCGTTCTCCGATCCT
ACCACGCCCGTCGGCATGCTGGTGCTGGGCCTGAGCGCGGTCATGACCGGCACGGGCTCGGCCGTGCTGT
TCTTGTGCTGGATCGAGCTCGAGTCGGGGCTGGGAGGCCGCTTGGCGCTTGTGGAGCTTGCCTCGTCGCT
GTGCATCGCGTTCGTCGTGGGGTTCTTGCTGATCGTAGGGCCGGCGATACCCGTCATCGTGCTCATCGTT
GTCATGCCCGTGCTTTCGGCGGCAGCTCTCAGGCGCAGCGCGCCCGATACGCCGCAGCTGCCGCGCGAGC
CCGAGCAGCCTTTGTCGCGCCATACGGCGACCCTGTTCGCGAAGGCGCTTCTGGGCGCGGTGCTCATCGG
CATGTTGATGGGGTTCTTCGACGTGGTGTCGGGGTTCAAAACCTACGAGGTGCAGGACATCTTCGGCACG
TACCTGTTTCTGGCGGGCTTCATCGGAGCGTTGGCCATCTGCCTGATAGCCGTGTTCCTGCAGCGCGACA
GCGTGTTCTTCTCGTACCGCGTCTCCATGCTGATGCTGTGCTTGGGATGCTTGTCCACGCCGTTCATGGC
CGACAACAACACGTATTCGAGCGCGCTTATCTTCGGCGGCTACCACTGCTTCGTGCTGGTGCTGTGCGTG
GTGTGCATCGACGTGGCGTCCAGCTTCCGCGTGAGCCCGGCGCGGACGATCGGCCTGGGGTTCGTGGCGC
TGTACGGCGGCGAGACCGCAGGCCAGCTGTTCGCCCATTCGCTGGAGGCGACCGGGGTCAGCATGTTCGA
CCTCACGCTGGTCACGCTGGTGGCCGTGTCGCTGCTGTTCATCGCGCATTTGTTCCTGTTCACGGAGACC
GACCTCATCAAAATCGGCATCGGCGAGGTCAGCCTGATGGGCACGGTGCCCGAAGAGGCCGCCGACGACC
CGGCCGACCCGGTGGATCCGTGCGCGCTGATCGCGGAGCGCTTCGCCCTGTCGCCGCGCGAGACCGACGT
GCTTCCGCTGCTGCTGGAGGGCCGCACCATCTCGCGCATCCAGGAGACGCTGTTCATCTCGGCGGGCACG
GTGAGCACGCATATCCGCCACATCTACCAGAAGACGGGCGTGGACAATCGCCAGGAGCTCATCGACCTGG
CCCACGAGACGGCCGCGCAGGACGAGGCGGTCTGAGGCGATGGAGACGGCGTATCTGCACGAGTTCGCGA
AGGTGGCCGATTGCGGCAGCTTCACGGCCGCCGCGCGCGAGCTGCATCTGACGCAGTCGACGCTGAGCAA
GCACGTGGCCTTGTTGGAGCGCGAATTCGGGGCCGACCTGTTCGTGCGCGACCGCAGCGGCGTGAGCCTG
ACCGAGGCGGGCGGCGTGCTGTACGCCCAGGCGCGGCAGATGGAGAAGCTGCTGCGCGCCACCGAGCTGC
TGGTGCGCGCGGCGCGCGACGGGCAGGGTTCGGCGGGCGCGGGGGTTGCGGGCGCGACGGCGGGCGCAGC
GGCGGGCGGGGGTGCCGTCGACGGCTCGCCTGCGGCCGCGTGCGACACGGCGCTTCGCTGCAAGTGCCGG
CTCGCGGCCGAGCGCTGCGGGCTCGACCGGCGCGAGCTGGGCGCGCTCATCCTGTACGTGGAGGAGCGCG
GCTTCGAGGCGATCCAGGGCGAGCTGGCGCTGACGCGCGACGAGGTGGCCGACGTGCTGGGCAGCGTGTA
CCGCAAGCTGGGCGTGGGCGACAAGCAGGAGGCGCTCGATTTCATCCATTCCGTTTCGGAATGATGGTAG
ACGCGCCCGCGGCGGTTGGGCATACTGCGTAGAAGTGAAAGCGCTATGAAGCTGGGGGGCTTCGAGCAAA
GGGCTTCATCCGAAGAATGGATGGAGACCGAATATGAGTGCTTGGACTGCTGCGTCCGTCGAAGACGCGG
CGAACAATCTTCTTGAAGAACTGAATAGCGGCGCGATGCGCTTGTGCGTGGAGCATGACGCGTCCGACGA
CGTTGCGCCGGCGTTGCTGCGCGCGGCTCGCGCTCGCGTCGAGGCGGGGTCGAACGTGCGCGTCGTGTGC
GCCGACGCCGTTGCAGCTGCGCGCTTTCGGGCGCTTGCGGCCGACGATCCGCTGCTGGGCGCGCTCGACG
TGGTATCGGTGCGCGAGCTGGCCCTCTCGATTCTAGGCGACGCGCGGGTCGGCGATGCCGTGGGACGCGA
CGCGCGCGTGCTGGACGAGAACGAGCTGGCCGTGCTCATGGAGGACGTGAAGGTGAGCGGCCTCAAGCCG
GGCCGGCTGCGCGAGATGCTCAAGTTCTTCTACAAGAGCATCAGCGACTGCGCCGACGATGACGAGCGCT
GGCTGATCACCGCCGAAGAGCAGACCGTGCACGCCATCCTCACCGAGAACCTGGAGGCGCGCCGCGCGTT
GCTGCCGTGCGAGGTTTCGTCGCTGGCGTATCGCGGCCTTGTGAAAGCCGGGGTCGAGCGCGAGCCGCTG
ACGCTGGTGGCAGACGACTTCGGGTCGCTCAGCAAGGCGTCGCAGCGCCTCGTGCGCCATCTGGCGACGG
ACGGCCTCGTGGCGGCGGGCCGCACGCTGGCCTCGTCCAGCTCCGAGGAGCCGTATCCGTGCTTCGACGG
GTTCCGCGCGCTTGCCGACGAGGCCGACTGCCTGGTGACGCTGGCGTGCGAGCGGCCGGCCGCGGCGCGC
GAGTCCCGCGCGCTGGACGACCCGGCGGCCGAGTTCGCGTTCGCGGCGGCGTCCGTGGAGGAGTGCCTGG
CCGACGGCTTCCGGCCAGGCGACGTGGCTGTGGCCGTGCCGAACGCCGCTTGGGGCGAGCGCATCGCCGC
CGAGCTGGAAGGGCGCGGCATCGCCGTGGAGCGCGGGTTCGACAGCGGGAAGATCAAGGGCGACCCGCGC
ACCGAGGGCCGTTACGCCGACCTCAAGCTGGCCGCGTTCCTGCGGTTGTACCTCGATCCGCACGATTTCA
CGTCGTTGCGCTCGTGGCTGGGGTTCGGCGATTGGCTGCTGCGCTCCGATGCGTTTTTGGAGCTGATGGC
GTACGCGCGCGACCATGAGACGACCGTGCCCGAAGCCGTGGCGCAGCTGCGCACGCAGCGCGACGCCGAT
CGCTCCTCGACGATATTCGGGAAGTTCGACGGCCCGCTCGACGAGCTGGACGAGCTGCTGCGCGCCTGCG
AGGAAGGGCTGACGCGCGAGGCCGCCGTAGCGCTGTTCGAAGCGCACGGAATGCCGTTGTCCCCGCGCCA
CGTGGAGCTGCTGGGCGACGACCCTGCGCATGCGGACGTCGAGCGCTTGGCGCGCTGCGGGTTCGCGAAG
CCGGTGGAGGATGTCGCGCGCGATGCCGTGCATGTGGTCTCCTACGCGCGCTGCCACGGGCACCATGTGC
GCACGGTGTTCGTCACCGGCCTGGTGAACGGCTTCTTGCCGGCGAGCGACGCCGTGGACGACAAGTTCAC
CATCGACCATCGGCGCGTGGCGCTCGAACGCGAGCGCGCGCTGTTCCTGGACGTGCTGTCCTGTGCGAGC
GAACGAGCGGTATGCACGCGGTTCGTGCGCGACCTTTTAGAGAACACCGCGTTCACGAAGGTGCAGACCT
CGCGCGTGTTCGTGCGCGACGGCGAGCGCTTCGCGCGCGTGACGCCGTCGGAGTTCGCGTCGCTGACCGA
CGAGGTGCTCTCTCCCGCGCCCGACGCGCCTCGCGAGCTGCCGACGAAGGTGCTGTACGCGTCTTCGACT
TTGTAGCTCCAACGGTCTGACGACCGCGCGAACCTTCGCTGACTTTTCCTGACCGGTGATTTTGAAATGA
TGAAAGGACTGATAGATATGAGCGATGTTGATGTATTCGTGATCGATGACGATTTCGATCCCCTGGCCGA
CCTGAGCCTGGACGACGGCGAGCGGGACGATGCCGAGGCGGATTACCTGCCGCCCATCCCCGATGCCGAC
AAGAGCGTGGTGCCTCCCGTGGTGCCGTTGTCTGCGACCGAGCGCATCGAGAAGCTGCTGGCGGGCATTC
CCGGCCAGCAGTTCCGCCTGCTGCACGCCGTGGAATTCTGCACCGAGCCGAAGACGATGGACGAGGCCGT
GGCCAATTTGGACGCGGCGTATCCGAACACGACGAGCGTGTACGGCTCGGCGCAGGTGGTGCAGCTGCTC
GAGCGCGACGGCGCGCTGGAGCGCATCGTGGACGAGGACGCCGCCCATGCGGCCGCCGGCGACGCTGCCG
ATACGCCCGCCGAGGACGAGGGCTTCATCTCGGTGACGCCCGCTCCGCCGTGTCACTACCGTGCCACGCA
AGCGGGCCTCGATGCCGTCGCGGCGCACGTCAACGAGGGCCTCGTGGCGGAGCGGATCAGCGAAGACGAG
CGCTATCTGCCCATCTTCCAGCGCGTGCTTGAGATGTGCGCGCGCGAAGGAGGCTGCCCCACCAAGGAGC
TGGACCAGGCGGTGGACGGCGACCCGCTGTGCCAAGAGCCGCGCCGCTTCTGCGGGTTCTTCCGCGGCAA
GCTGGAAGAAACAGGCGCCATCGAATGGCGCGACGCCTGGACCATTACCGATCTGGGGCGCAGCGTGCTC
GCGTCCGGCTTGTTCGCCGCCGCTTCCCCGTCCGAACGCTAGAGAAGGAGCCACCCATGTCCCACGATCA
GGAAACCACCATCGCCGACGTGCTGCGCGGCCGCATGGCAACCTACCAGTTCCTCTCGCGCCTGTTCCGC
GTGGAGGTGGACCAGGAGCTGTACGACACGCTGATGTCCATGCGCTTCCCGGCGAACACCGGCAACGCGC
TGGTGGACGAAGGCTACCGGATGATCTGCGGTTATCTGAGCCAAGCCGACGGCACGGTGCTCACCGAGCT
GGCGGTGGACTACGTGCGCGCGTTCATCGGGTCGGGCAACGACGGCTTCTCGGCCGCGTACCCGTACGAG
TCGGTGTACACGAGCCCGAAGCGCCTCATGATGCAGGACGCCCGCGACGAGGTGCTGGTGCTGTACCGCG
CCTTCGGTCTGGACAAGCAGGAAAGCTGGAAGGAGGGCGAGGACCATATCGCGCTGGAGCTGGAGTTCGA
GCAGATCCTATGCGAGCGCGCTATCAGGGCGTACGAGGCCGGCGACGAGGACGAGTGCCTGAAGCTGCTG
CTGTCGCAGCGCAACTTCCTGGAGGACCACCTGCTGGCGTGGTACCCCATGATGGCGGCCGACTTGCAGA
AGTTCCCGCAGACCGACTTCTACAAGGGCCTGGGCAAGCTGACCGACGGCTTCCTGCGCAACGACCGCGA
ATTTTTGGACGCCGTGCTGTCTGAGAACGAAGCGGATTGCCATCCAGAGCGGAGGCCGCAGGCCGAAGCC
GAAGGATCCCGTGCGGCGTCGGCCGAAACCGAAGTCGAGGTTGCATGATGGACGAGCACGGCATCGAGCC
CAAGCGCGATACGGGCCCCTGCGTGTCGCGCCGCACGTTCGCCCTGGGAGCCGTGGGAGCGTGCGCCGTC
ATCGGGCTGGGCGGCGTGAAGTACCTGCCCAGTGCCACGTTGCTGCGCCCGCCGGGCGGGCAGGACGAGG
AGCAGCTGGCGCGCGGCTGCCTGCATTGCGAGAAGTGCCGCGAGGTGTGCCCGAAGCATGCCATCGCTCC
TGCTCATCTTGAGGACGGCATCTTGAACGCGCGCACACCGCGCATGGACTTCAAAAGCGGCTGGTGCGAT
TTCTGCGAGAACGAGCCGGGCGGGCCGAAGTGCGTCGCGGCGTGCCCGACGCATGCGCTTTCGTGCCCCG
ACCCGTCGCAGGCGATCATCGGCAAGGCGGAGATCAACCGCGACTGGTGCCTTGCCGCGAAGGGCATGGG
CTGCCACGAGTGCGTCGACGTGTGCAACTACGAGGCGCTCGAGCTGGGCGCCGACAACGTGCCGGTGGTG
GACGTGGATGCGTGCAACGGCTGCGGCGCCTGCGAGCTGGCGTGCATCTCGCTGTCGGCAGGTTCCATCA
CGGCCGGCGCCACCGATCGCGCCATCGTCGTCCGTCCGACCGAAGAAGTGGAGGCGTGATCAGGATGTCC
CTGATCAACGGCCTGCTGGCCCTGTTGGGCGAGATCGAGAGCGATGCCATCGCCGTGCATGAGGAACGCT
GCATCTCGGTTCGCAACCGCAACGCCGACTGCCTGCGCTGCGTGGAGGCATGCACGTCGGGCGCGCTGGC
GTACCGCGCGGGCGAGCTGCTCGTAGAGCCCGAGCGCTGCATCGGATGCGGCACGTGCGCCACGGCGTGC
CCCACCTGCGCCATCGAGCTGCGCAACCCGACGGATGCCGAGCTGACGGCGCAGCTCAAGCACTCCATCG
TGGCGACGAAAGGCCATCCGGTCATCGTGTGCGAGCAGGCGCTCGAGGCGGCCAACGTCGCGGCCGACGA
TGCGTCGGCCGCGTGCGCGGTGCCGTGCCTGGGGCGCATGGACGAGTCGGCGCTCGTGGGGTTGGCGGCG
TACCGCGCCTTCGACGCGACGCTGGCCTGCGGTTCGTGCGAGACGTGCCCACATGCTCCGGGCGGCGCGC
TCGTGCGCGAGGTGGTGGAGGGCGCGCGCAACCTGCTTGAGGCGTTCGGATCCTCCATGCCCATCGACCT
GGAGGAATGCGTGCCCGAGCGCGTGTTGGAGCCCGGCGGGTCGCACGGCCAGGCAGGCAGCGACGGGGTG
GGGCGGCGCGACTTCTTCCGCTCGGCCAAGGACGCATCGACCCGCGCAGCTGGCGCGGCGGTGGCCGAGG
AGTTGGGGATGGTCGAGGCCGAGCCCGTTCCTGCGGCGCATCGCAAAGTGGGCGCAGATGGGACGCTGTC
GCAGTTCGTCCCCACGCGCCGCGTGCGGCTGTACAACTACCTGCAGCACGTGGGGCAACCGACGGCCGAC
GAGGTGGAGACGCGTGTCATCGGCGCCGTGTCCATCGATGCCCAGAAGTGCAGTTCGTGCCGCATGTGCG
CGGTGTTCTGTCCCACGGGCGCCATCAAGAAGCTCGACGAGGGCGGCGTGTTCGGCATCGTGCACCGTCC
GAGCGCCTGCATGCAGTGCCGCCTGTGCGAGCACATCTGTCCCGAGCAGGCCATCGCGGTGAGCGGGCGC
GTGCCCATCAAGCAGTTCATGGGCAAGGAAGCCGTGTGCTTCGCTATGAAGCGTCCAACCTGGACCCCGA
ACAAGCCCTCATCGATGTACGATAAGCTGCACGCGACGCTCGGCGAACACTTGGAGATGTGCATGTTCTA
GACTAGTCGACTCACACTGGCTCACCTTCGGGTGGGCCTTTCTGCGTTTATATACTAGAGAGAGAATATA
AAAAGCCAGATTATTAATCCGGCTTTTTTATTATTTAATTCCTGTTATAAAAAAAGGATCAATTTTGAAC
TCTCTCCCAAAGTTGATCCCTTAACGATCCCTGCAGGAGAAGGCCATCCTGACGGATGGCCTTTTTGAAG
CTTTCTAGAATCGGGGGCCCCCGGGGGGATTCTAGAACAATGGAAGTCCTCGTCTCGCCCTCGAATTAGC
CCGCTTAATGAGCGGGCTTTTTTTGAATTAATTCTCGCGAGCTGGCACGACAGGTTTCCCGACTGGAAAG
CGGGCAGTGAGCGCAACGCAATTAATGTAAGTTAGCGCGAATTGCAAGCTGGCCGACGCGCTGGGCTACG
TCTTGCTGGCGTTCGGGAGCAGAAGAGCATACATCTGGAAGCAAAGCCAGGAAAGCGGCCTATGGAGCTG
TGCGGCAGCGCTCAGTAGGCAATTTTTCAAAATATTGTTAAGCCTTTTCTGAGCATGGTATTTTTCATGG
TATTACCAATTAGCAGGAAAATAAGCCATTGAATATAAAAGATAAAAATGTCTTGTTTACAATAGAGTGG
GGGGGGTCAGCCTGCCGCCTTGGGCCGGGTGATGTCGTACTTGCCCGCCGCGAACTCGGTTACCGTCCAG
CCCAGCGCGACCAGCTCCGGCAACGCCTCGCGCACCCGCTGGCGGCGCTTGCGCATGGTCGAACCACTGG
CCTCTGACGGCCAGACATAGCCGCACAAGGTATCTATGGAAGCCTTGCCGGTTTTGCCGGGGTCGATCCA
GCCACACAGCCGCTGGTGCAGCAGGCGGGCGGTTTCGCTGTCCAGCGCCCGCACCTCGTCCATGCTGATG
CGCACATGCTGGCCGCCACCCATGACGGCCTGCGCGATCAAGGGGTTCAGGGCCACGTACAGGCGCCCGT
CCGCCTCGTCGCTGGCGTACTCCGACAGCAGCCGAAACCCCTGCCGCTTGCGGCCATTCTGGGCGATGAT
GGATACCTTCCAAAGGCGCTCGATGCAGTCCTGTATGTGCTTGAGCGCCCCACCACTATCGACCTCTGCC
CCGATTTCCTTTGCCAGCGCCCGATAGCTACCTTTGACCACCATGGCATCAGCGGTGACGGCCTCCCACT
TGGGTTCCAGGAACAGCCGGAGCTGCCGTCCGCCTTCGGTCTTGGGTTCCGGGCCAAGCACTAGGCCATT
AGGCCCAGCCATGGCCACCAGCCCTTGCAGGATGCGCAGATCATCAGCGCCCAGCGGCTCCGGGCCGCTG
AACTCGATCCGCTTGCCGTCGCCGTAGTCATACGTCACGTCCAGCTTGCTGCGCTTGCGCTCGCCCCGCT
TGAGGGCACGGAACAGGCCGGGGGCCAGACAGTGCGCCGGGTCGTGTCGGACGTGGCTGAGGCTGTGCTT
GTTCTTAGGCTTCACCACGGGGCACCCCCTTGCTCTTGCGCTGCCTCTCCAGCACGGCGGGCTTGAGCAC
CCCGCCGTCATGCCGCCTGAACCACCGATCAGCGAACGGTGCGCCATAGTTGGCCTTGCTCACACCGAAG
CGGACGAAGAACCGGCGCTGGTCGTCGTCCACACCCCATTCCTCGGCCTCGGCGCTGGTCATGCTCGACA
GGTAGGACTGCCAGCGGATGTTATCGACCAGTACCGAGCTGCCCCGGCTGGCCTGCTGCTGGTCGCCTGC
GCCCATCATGGCCGCGCCCTTGCTGGCATGGTGCAGGAACACGATAGAGCACCCGGTATCGGCGGCGATG
GCCTCCATGCGACCGATGACCTGGGCCATGGGGCCGCTGGCGTTTTCTTCCTCGATGTGGAACCGGCGCA
GCGTGTCCAGCACCATCAGGCGGCGGCCCTCGGCGGCGCGCTTGAGGCCGTCGAACCACTCCGGGGCCAT
GATGTTGGGCAGGCTGCCGATCAGCGGCTGGATCAGCAGGCCGTCAGCCACGGCTTGCCGTTCCTCGGCG
CTGAGGTGCGCCCCAAGGGCGTGCAGGCGGTGATGAATGGCGGTGGGCGGGTCTTCGGCGGGCAGGTAGA
TCACCGGGCCGGTGGGCAGTTCGCCCACCTCCAGCAGATCCGGCCCGCCTGCAATCTGTGCGGCCAGTTG
CAGGGCCAGCATGGATTTACCGGCACCACCGGGCGACACCAGCGCCCCGACCGTACCGGCCACCATGTTG
GGCAAAACGTAGTCCAGCGGTGGCGGCGCTGCTGCGAACGCCTCCAGAATATTGATAGGCTTATGGGTAG
CCATTGATTGCCTCCTTTGCAGGCAGTTGGTGGTTAGGCGCTGGCGGGGTCACTACCCCCGCCCTGCGCC
GCTCTGAGTTCTTCCAGGCACTCGCGCAGCGCCTCGTATTCGTCGTCGGTCAGCCAGAACTTGCGCTGAC
GCATCCCTTTGGCCTTCATGCGCTCGGCATATCGCGCTTGGCGTACAGCGTCAGGGCTGGCCAGCAGGTC
GCCGGTCTGCTTGTCCTTTTGGTCTTTCATATCAGTCACCGAGAAACTTGCCGGGGCCGAAAGGCTTGTC
TTCGCGGAACAAGGACAAGGTGCAGCCGTCAAGGTTAAGGCTGGCCATATCAGCGACTGAAAAGCGGCCA
GCCTCGGCCTTGTTTGACGTATAACCAAAGCCACCGGGCAACCAATAGCCCTTGTCACTTTTGATCAGGT
AGACCGACCCTGAAGCGCTTTTTTCGTATTCCATAAAACCCCCTTCTGTGCGTGAGTACTCATAGTATAA
CAGGCGTGAGTACCAACGCAAGCACTACATGCTGAAATCTGGCCCGCCCCTGTCCATGCCTCGCTGGCGG
GGTGCCGGTGCCCGTGCCAGCTCGGCCCGCGCAAGCTGGACGCTGGGCAGACCCATGACCTTGCTGACGG
TGCGCTCGATGTAATCCGCTTCGTGGCCGGGCTTGCGCTCTGCCAGCGCTGGGCTGGCCTCGGCCATGGC
CTTGCCGATTTCCTCGGCACTGCGGCCCCGGCTGGCCAGCTTCTGCGCGGCGATAAAGTCGCACTTGCTG
AGGTCATCACCGAAGCGCTTGACCAGCCCGGCCATCTCGCTGCGGTACTCGTCCAGCGCCGTGCGCCGGT
GGCGGCTAAGCTGCCGCTCGGACAGTTCGAGGCTGGCCAGCCTGCGGGCCTTCTCCTGCTGCCGCTGGGC
CTGCTCGATCTGCTGGCCAGCCTGCTGCACCAGCGCCGGGCCAGCGGTGGCGGTCTTGCCCTTGGATTCA
CGCAGCAGCACCCACGGCTGATAACCGGCGCGGGTGGTGTGCTTGTCCTTGCGGTTGGTGAAGCCCGCCA
AGCGGCCATAGTGGCGGCTGTCGGCGCTGGCCGGGTCGGCGTCGTACTCGCTGGCCAGCGTCCGGGCAAT
CTGCCCCCGAAGTTCACCGCCTGCGGCGTCGGCCACCTTGACCCATGCCTGATAGTTCTTCGGGCTGGTT
TCCACTACCAGGGCAGGCTCCCGGCCCTCGGCTTTCATGTCATCCAGGTCAAACTCGCTGAGGTCGTCCA
CCAGCACCAGACCATGCCGCTCCTGCTCGGCGGGCCTGATATACACGTCATTGCCCTGGGCATTCATCCG
CTTGAGCCATGGCGTGTTCTGGAGCACTTCGGCGGCTGACCATTCCCGGTTCATCATCTGGCCGGTGGTG
GCGTCCCTGACGCCGATATCGAAGCGCTCACAGCCCATGGCCTTGAGCTGTCGGCCTATGGCCTGCAAAG
TCCTGTCGTTCTTCATCGGGCCACCAAGCGCAGCCAGATCGAGCCGTCCTCGGTTGTCAGTGGCGTCAGG
TCGAGCAAGAGCAACGATGCGATCAGCAGCACCACCGTAGGCATCATGGAAGCCAGCATCACGGTTAGCC
ATAGCTTCCAGTGCCACCCCCGCGACGCGCTCCGGGCGCTCTGCGCGGCGCTGCTCACCTCGGCGGCTAC
CTCCCGCAACTCTTTGGCCAGCTCCACCCATGCCGCCCCTGTCTGGCGCTGGGCTTTCAGCCACTCCGCC
GCCTGCGCCTCGCTGGCCTGCTGGGTCTGGCTCATGACCTGCCGGGCTTCGTCGGCCAGTGTCGCCATGC
TCTGGGCCAGCGGTTCGATCTGCTCCGCTAACTCGTTGATGCCTCTGGATTTCTTCACTCTGTCGATTGC
GTTCATGGTCTATTGCCTCCCGGTATTCCTGTAAGTCGATGATCTGGGCGTTGGCGGTGTCGATGTTCAG
GGCCACGTCTGCCCGGTCGGTGCGGATGCCCCGGCCTTCCATCTCCACCACGTTCGGCCCCAGGTGAACA
CCGGGCAGGCGCTCGATGCCCTGCGCCTCAAGTGTTCTGTGGTCAATGCGGGCGTCGTGGCCTGCCCGCT
CTAATGCCCGGTTGGCATGGTCGGCCCATGCCTCGCGGGTCTGCTCAAGCCATGCCTTGGGCTTGAGCGC
TTCGGTCTTCTGTGCCCCGCCCTTCTCCGGGGTCTTGCCGTTGTACCGCTTGAACCACTGAGCGGCGGGC
CGCTCGATGCCGTCATTGATCCGCTCGGAGATCATCAGGTGGCAGTGCGGGTTCTCGCCGCCACCGGCAT
GGATGGCCAGCGTATACGGCAGGCGCTCGGCACCGGTCAGGTGCTGGGCGAACTCGGACGCCAGCGCCTT
CTGCTGGTCGAGGGTCAGCTCGACCGGCAGGGCAAATTCGACCTCCTTGAACAGCCGCCCATTGGCGCGT
TCATACAGGTCGGCAGCATCCCAGTAGTCGGCGGGCCGCTCGACGAACTCCGGCATGTGCCCGGATTCGG
CGTGCAAGACTTCATCCATGTCGCGGGCATACTTGCCTTCGCGCTGGATGAAGTCGGCCTTGGCCCTGGC
CGATTGGCCGCCCGACCTGCTGCCGGTTTTCGCCGTAAGGTGATAAATCGCCATGCTGCCTCGCTGTTGC
TTTTGCTTTTCGGCTCCATGCAATGGCCCTCGGAGAGCGCACCGCCCGAAGGGTGGCCGTTAGGCCAGTT
TCTCGAAGAGAAACCGGTAAGTGCGCCCTCCCCTACAAAGTAGGGTCGGGATTGCCGCCGCTGTGCCTCC
ATGATAGCCTACGAGACAGCACATTAACAATGGGGTGTCAAGATGGTTAAGGGGAGCAACAAGGCGGCGG
ATCGGCTGGCCAAGCTCGAAGAACAACGAGCGCGAATCAATGCCGAAATTCAGCGGGTGCGGGCAAGGGA
ACAGCAGCAAGAGCGCAAGAACGAAACAAGGCGCAAGGTGCTGGTGGGGGCCATGATTTTGGCCAAGGTG
AACAGCAGCGAGTGGCCGGAGGATCGGCTCATGGCGGCAATGGATGCGTACCTTGAACGCGACCACGACC
GCGCCTTGTTCGGTCTGCCGCCACGCCAGAAGGATGAGCCGGGCTGAATGATCGACCGAGACAGGCCCTG
CGGGGCTGCACACGCGCCCCCACCCTTCGGGTAGGGGGAAAGGCCGCTAAAGCGGCTAAAAGCGCTCCAG
CGTATTTCTGCGGGGTTTGGTGTGGGGTTTAGCGGGCTTTGCCCGCCTTTCCCCCTGCCGCGCAGCGGTG
GGGCGGTGTGTAGCCTAGCGCAGCGAATAGACCAGCTATCCGGCCTCTGGCCGGGCATATTGGGCAAGGG
CAGCAGCGCCCCACAAGGGCGCTGATAACCGCGCCTAGTGGATTATTCTTAGATAATCATGGATGGATTT
TTCCAACACCCCGCCAGCCCCCGCCCCTGCTGGGTTTGCAGGTTTGGGGGCGTGACAGTTATTGCAGGGG
TTCGTGACAGTTATTGCAGGGGGGCGTGACAGTTATTGCAGGGGTTCGTGACAGTTAGTACGGGAGTGAC
GGGCACTGGCTGGCAATGTCTAGCAACGGCAGGCATTTCGGCTGAGGGTAAAAGAACTTTCCGCTAAGCG
ATAGACTGTATGTAAACACAGTATTGCAAGGACGCGGAACATGCCTCATGTGGCGGCCCTCGCGAGAATT
AATTCAGATAAAAAAAATCCTTAGCTTTCGCTAAGGATGATTTCTAGCGATGACCCTGCTGATTGGTTCG
CTGACCGTAGACTGGTTGGCTTGGTTTCATCAGCCATCCGCTTGCCCTCATCTGTTACGCCGGCGGTAGC
CGGCCAGCCTCGCAGAGCAGGATTCCCGTTGAGCACCGCCAGGTGCGAATAAGGGACAGTGAAGAAGGAA
CACCCGCTCGCGGGTGGGCCTACTTCACCTATCCTGCCCGGCTGACGCCGTTGGATACACCAAGGAAAGT
CTACACGAACCCTTTGGCAAAATCCTGTATATCGTGCGACATCGCGCGCGCGCGCGCGGATGCTAGCGGC
GCGCCAAAAAAAAGCCCGCTCATTA
